>Addgene plasmid #182842 | pAct-GST-H3 | addgene full sequence | sequence record 360059 | Addgene NGS Result
AACGCCAGCAACGCGGCCTTTTTACGGTTCCTGGCCTTTTGCTGGCCTTTTGCTCACATGTTCTTTCCTG
CGTTATCCCCTGATTCTGTGGATAACCGTATTACCGCCTTTGAGTGAGCTGATACCGCTCGCCGCAGCCG
AACGACCGAGCGCAGCGAGTCAGTGAGCGAGGAAGCGGAAGAGCGCCCAATACGCAAACCGCCTCTCCCC
GCGCGTTGGCCGATTCATTAATGCAGGCAACTCGTGAAAGGTAGGCGGATCAGCGGCCGCAGCATGCAAT
TCTATATTCTAAAAACACAAATGATACTTCTAAAAAAAAATCATGAATGGCATCAACTCTGAATCAAATC
TTTGCAGATGCACCTACTTCTCATTTCCACTGTCACATCATTTTTCCAGATCTCGCTGCCTGTTATGTGG
CCCACAAACCAAGACACGTTTTATGGCCATTAAAGCTGGCTGATCGTCGCCAAACACCAAATACATAATG
AATATGTACACATTCGAGAAAGAAGCGATCAAAGAAGCGTCTTCGGGCGGAGTAGGAGAATGCGGAGGAG
AAGGAGAACGAGCTGATCTAGTATCTCTCCACAATCCAATGCCAACTGACCAACTGGCCATATTCGGAGC
AATTTGAAGCCAATTTCCATCGCCTGGCGATCGCTCCATTCTTGGCTATATGTTTTTCACCGTTACCCGG
GGCCATTTTCAAAGACTCGTCGGCAAGATAAGATTGTGTCACTCGCTGTCTCTCTTCATTTGTCGAAGAA
TGCTGAGGAATTTCGCGATGACGTCGGCGAGTATTTTGAAGAATGAGAATAATTTGTATTTATACGAAAA
TCAGTTAGTGGAATTTTCTACAAAAACATGTTATCTATAGATAATTTTGTTGCAAAATATGTTGACTATG
ACAAAGATTGTATGTATATACCTTTAATGTATTCTCATTTTCTTATGTATTTATAATGGCAATGATGATA
CTGATGATATTTTAAGATGATGCCAGACCAAAAGGCTTGAATTTCTGCGTCTTTTGCCGAACGCAGTGCA
TGTGCAATTGTTGTTTTTTGGAATATTCAATTTTCGGACTGTCCGCTTTGATTTCAGTTTCTTGGCTTAT
TCAAAAAGCAAAGTAAAGCCAAAAAAGCGAGATGGCAATACCAAATGCGGCAAAACGGTAGTGGAAGGAA
AGGGGTGCGGGGCAGCGGAAGGAAGGGTGGGGCGGGGCGTGGCGGGGTCTGTGGCTGGGCGCGACGTCAC
CGACGTTGGAGCCACTCCTTTGACCATGTGTGCGTGTGTGTATTATTCGTGTCTCGCCACTCGCCGGTTG
TTTTTTTCTTTTTATGCTGCGCTCTCTCTAGCGCCATCTCGCTTACGCATGCTCAACGCACCGCATGTTG
CCGTTTCCTTTTATGCGTCATTTTGGCTCGAAATAGGCAATTATTTAAACAAAGATTAGTCAACGAAAAC
GCTAAAATAAATAAGTCTACAATATGGTTACTTATTGCCATGTGTGTGCAGCCAACGATAGCAACAAAAG
CAACAACACAGGTGGCTTTCCCTCTTTCACTTTTTGTTTGCAAGCCGCGTGCGAGCAAGACGGCACGACC
GGCAAACGCAATTACGCTGACAAAGAGCAGACGAAGTTTTGGCGAAAAACATCAAGGCGCCTGATACGAA
TGCATTTGCAATAACAATTGCGATATTTAATATTGTTTATGAAGCTGTTTGACTTCAAAACACACAAAAA
AAAAAATAAAACAAATTATTTGAAAGAGAATTAGGAATCGGACGCTTATCGTTAGGGTAACAACAAGAAA
TGCTTACTGAGTCACAGCCTCTGGAAAACTGCCGCAAGCCAGAGAGAGAGAGAAAAAGAGGGAGAGCAGC
TTAGACCGCATGTGCTTGTGTGTGAGGCGTCTCTCTCTTCGTCTCTGTTGCGCAAACGCATAGACTGCAC
TGAAAAAATCGATTACCTATTTTTTATGAATGAATATTTGCACTATTACTATTCAAAACTATTAAGATAG
CAATCACATTCAATAGCCAAATACTATACCACCTGAGCGATGCAACGAAATGATCAATTTGAGCAAAAAT
GCTGCATATTTAGGACGGCATCATTATAGAAATGCTTCTTGCTGTGTACTTTTCTCTCGTCTGGCAGCTG
TTTCGCCGTTATTGTTAAAACCGGCTTAAGTTAGGTGTGTTTTCTACGACTAGTGAATGCCCTACTAGAA
GATGTGTGTTGCACAAAATGTCCCTGGAATAACCAATTTGAAGTGCAGATAGCAGTAAACGTAAGCTAAT
ATGAATATTATTTAACTGTAATGTTTTAATATCGCTGGACATTACTAATAAACCCACTATAAACACATGT
ACATATGTATGTTTTGGCATACAATGAGTAGTTGGGGAAAAAATGTGTAAAAGCACCGTGACCATCACAG
CATAAAGATAACCAGCTGAAGTATCGAATATGAGTAACCCCCAAATTGAATCACATGCCGCAACTGATAG
GACCCATGGAAGTACACTCTTCATGGCGATATACAAGACACACACAAGCACGAACACCCAGTTGCGGAGG
AAATTCTCCGTAAATGAAAACCCAATCGGCGAACAATTCATACCCATATATGGTAAAAGTTTTGAACGCG
ACTTGAGAGCGGAGAGCATTGCGGCTGATAAGGTTTTAGCGCTAAGCGGGCTTTATAAAACGGGCTGCGG
GACCAGTTTTCATATCACTACCGTTTGAGTTCTTGTGCTGTGTGGATACTCCTCCCGACACAAAGCCGCT
CCATCAGCCAGCAGTCGTCTAATCCAGAGACCCCGGATCCAGATATCGAGGCCTGTCTAGAAGAGCTCAT
GTCCCCTATACTAGGTTATTGGAAAATTAAGGGCCTTGTGCAACCCACTCGACTTCTTTTGGAATATCTT
GAAGAAAAATATGAAGAGCATTTGTATGAGCGCGATGAAGGTGATAAATGGCGAAACAAAAAGTTTGAAT
TGGGTTTGGAGTTTCCCAATCTTCCTTATTATATTGATGGTGATGTTAAATTAACACAGTCTATGGCCAT
CATACGTTATATAGCTGACAAGCACAACATGTTGGGTGGTTGTCCAAAAGAGCGTGCAGAGATTTCAATG
CTTGAAGGAGCGGTTTTGGATATTAGATACGGTGTTTCGAGAATTGCATATAGTAAAGACTTTGAAACTC
TCAAAGTTGATTTCCTTAGCAAGCTACCTGAAATGCTGAAAATGTTCGAAGATCGTTTATGTCATAAAAC
ATATTTAAATGGTGATCATGTAACCCATCCTGACTTCATGTTGTATGACGCTCTTGATGTTGTTTTATAC
ATGGACCCAATGTGCCTGGATGCGTTCCCAAAATTAGTTTGTTTTAAAAAACGTATTGAAGCTATCCCAC
AAATTGATAAGTACTTGAAATCCAGCAAGTATATAGCATGGCCTTTGCAGGGCTGGCAAGCCACGTTTGG
TGGTGGCGACCATCCTCCAAAATCGGATCTGGTTCCGCGTGGATCCCAT
[408 nt withheld, positions 3550-3957]
TAAGAATTCCGAATCACTAGTGAATTCGCGGCCGCCTGCAGGTCGACGCCGGCTGACTGACTGACTCTAG
CAGGATCTTTGTGAAGGAACCTTACTTCTGTGGTGTGACATAATTGGACAAACTACCTACAGAGATTTAA
AGCTCTAAGGTAAATATAAAATTTTTAAGTGTATAATGTGTTAAACTACTGATTCTAATTGTTTGTGTAT
TTTAGATTCCAACCTATGGAACTGATGAATGGGAGCAGTGGTGGAATGCCTTTAATGAGGAAAACCTGTT
TTGCTCAGAAGAAATGCCATCTAGTGATGATGAGGCTACTGCTGACTCTCAACATTCTACTCCTCCAAAA
AAGAAGAGAAAGGTAGAAGACCCAAAGGACTTTCCTTCAGAATTGCTAAGTTTTTTGAGTCATGCTGTGT
TTAGTAATAGAACTCTTGCTTGCTTTGCTATTTACACCACAAAGGAAAAAGCTGCACTGCTATACAAGAA
AATTATGGAAAAATATTCTGTAACCTTTATAAGTAGGCATAACAGTTATAATCATAACATACTGTTTTTT
CTTACTCCACACAGGCATAGAGTGTCTGCTATTAATAACTATGCTCAAAAATTGTGTACCTTTAGCTTTT
TAATTTGTAAAGGGGTTAATAAGGAATATTTGATGTATAGTGCCTTGACTAGAGATCATAATCAGCCATA
CCACATTTGTAGAGGTTTTACTTGCTTTAAAAAACCTCCCACACCTCCCCCTGAACCTGAAACATAAAAT
GAATGCAATTGTTGTTGTTAACTTGTTTATTGCAGCTTATAATGGTTACAAATAAAGCAATAGCATCACA
AATTTCACAAATAAAGCATTTTTTTCACTGCATTCTAGTTGTGGTTTGTCCAAACTCATCAATGTATCTT
ATCATGTCTGGATCCCGTTTAAACTACGCGTAATTCAAACAGGGTTCTGGCGTCGTTCTCGTACTGTTTT
CCCCAGGCCAGTGCTTTAGCGTTATTGAAAAAGGAAGAGTATGAGTATTCAACATTTCCGTGTCGCCCTT
ATTCCCTTTTTTGCGGCATTTTGCCTTCCTGTTTTTGCTCACCCAGAAACGCTGGTGAAAGTAAAAGATG
CTGAAGATCAGTTGGGTGCACGAGTGGGTTACATCGAACTGGATCTCAACAGCGGTAAGATCCTTGAGAG
TTTTCGCCCCGAAGAACGTTTTCCAATGATGAGCACTTTTAAAGTTCTGCTATGTGGCGCGGTATTATCC
CGTATTGACGCCGGGCAAGAGCAACTCGGTCGCCGCATACACTATTCTCAGAATGACTTGGTTGAGTACT
CACCAGTCACAGAAAAGCATCTTACGGATGGCATGACAGTAAGAGAATTATGCAGTGCTGCCATAACCAT
GAGTGATAACACTGCGGCCAACTTACTTCTGACAACGATCGGAGGACCGAAGGAGCTAACCGCTTTTTTG
CACAACATGGGGGATCATGTAACTCGCCTTGATCGTTGGGAACCGGAGCTGAATGAAGCCATACCAAACG
ACGAGCGTGACACCACGATGCCTGTAGCAATGGCAACAACGTTGCGCAAACTATTAACTGGCGAACTACT
TACTCTAGCTTCCCGGCAACAATTAATAGACTGGATGGAGGCGGATAAAGTTGCAGGACCACTTCTGCGC
TCGGCCCTTCCGGCTGGCTGGTTTATTGCTGATAAATCTGGAGCCGGTGAGCGTGGGTCTCGCGGTATCA
TTGCAGCACTGGGGCCAGATGGTAAGCCCTCCCGTATCGTAGTTATCTACACGACGGGGAGTCAGGCAAC
TATGGATGAACGAAATAGACAGATCGCTGAGATAGGTGCCTCACTGATTAAGCATTGGTAACTGTCAGAC
CAAGTTTACTCATATATACTTTAGATTGATTTAAAACTTCATTTTTAATTTAAAAGGATCTAGGTGAAGA
TCCTTTTTGATAATCTCATGACCAAAATCCCTTAACGTGAGTTTTCGTTCCACTGAGCGTCAGACCCCGT
AGAAAAGATCAAAGGATCTTCTTGAGATCCTTTTTTTCTGCGCGTAATCTGCTGCTTGCAAACAAAAAAA
CCACCGCTACCAGCGGTGGTTTGTTTGCCGGATCAAGAGCTACCAACTCTTTTTCCGAAGGTAACTGGCT
TCAGCAGAGCGCAGATACCAAATACTGTTCTTCTAGTGTAGCCGTAGTTAGGCCACCACTTCAAGAACTC
TGTAGCACCGCCTACATACCTCGCTCTGCTAATCCTGTTACCAGTGGCTGCTGCCAGTGGCGATAAGTCG
TGTCTTACCGGGTTGGACTCAAGACGATAGTTACCGGATAAGGCGCAGCGGTCGGGCTGAACGGGGGGTT
CGTGCACACAGCCCAGCTTGGAGCGAACGACCTACACCGAACTGAGATACCTACAGCGTGAGCTATGAGA
AAGCGCCACGCTTCCCGAAGGGAGAAAGGCGGACAGGTATCCGGTAAGCGGCAGGGTCGGAACAGGAGAG
CGCACGAGGGAGCTTCCAGGGGGAAACGCCTGGTATCTTTATAGTCCTGTCGGGTTTCGCCACCTCTGAC
TTGAGCGTCGATTTTTGTGATGCTCGTCAGGGGGGCGGAGCCTATGGAAA
Features (pLannotate 1.2.2; 14 found; start..end, strand, type, name):
     48..181     +  rep_origin     RSF ori (fragment): Plasmids containing the RSF 1030 origin of replication can be propagated in E. coli cells that contain additional plasmids with compatible origins.
    183..236     +  CDS            lacI (fragment): lac repressor; lacI; The lac repressor binds to the lac operator to inhibit transcription in E. coli. This inhibition can be relieved by adding lactose or isopropyl-β-D-thiogalactopyranoside (IPTG).
    322..2831    +  promoter       Ac5 promoter: Drosophila melanogaster actin 5C promoter
   2869..3522    +  CDS            GST26_SCHJA: Experimental evidence at protein level: Swiss-Prot protein existence level 1. GST isoenzymes appear to play a central role in the parasite detoxification system. Other functions are also suspected including a role in increasing the solubility of haematin in the parasite gut. From Schistosoma japonicum (Blood fluke).
   3550..3957    +  CDS            H32_BOVIN (sequence withheld): Experimental evidence at protein level: Swiss-Prot protein existence level 1. Core component of nucleosome. Nucleosomes wrap and compact DNA into chromatin, limiting DNA accessibility to the cellular machineries which require DNA as a template. Histones thereby play a central role in transcription regulation, DNA repair, DNA replication and chromosomal stability. DNA accessibility is regulated via a complex set of post-translational modifications of histones, also called histone code, and nucleosome remodeling. From Bos taurus (Bovine).
   4031..4105    +  CDS            small t antigen (fragment): SV40 (simian virus 40) small t antigen
   4107..4172    +  intron         small t intron: SV40 (simian virus 40) small t antigen intron
   4302..4322    +  CDS            SV40 NLS: nuclear localization signal of SV40 (simian virus 40) large T antigen
   4641..4724    +  CDS            large T antigen (fragment): large T antigen from SV40 (simian virus 40)
   4747..4881    +  polyA_signal   SV40 poly(A) signal: SV40 polyadenylation signal
   4899..4961    -  CDS            Exo (fragment): 5' to 3' double-stranded DNA exonuclease in the λ Red system; exo; creates 3' single-stranded DNA tails
   4960..4977    +  promoter       AmpR promoter (fragment): bla
   4978..5838    +  CDS            AmpR: β-lactamase; bla; confers resistance to ampicillin, carbenicillin, and related antibiotics
   6009..6597    +  rep_origin     ori: high-copy-number ColE1/pMB1/pBR322/pUC origin of replication
