[The description below was written by a language model from this plasmid's Addgene catalogue record and pLannotate feature annotations shown in this document.]
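Description:
pAct-GST-H3 is an insect-cell expression plasmid built on a modified pAct5C backbone and intended for expression in Drosophila S2 cells. It is maintained in E. coli as a high-copy plasmid through a ColE1/pUC-type origin and selected with ampicillin via the β-lactamase (AmpR) gene. The catalogue lists a total size of about 7 kb, while the sequenced record is slightly shorter at roughly 6.6 kb. The annotation also picks up short fragments matching an RSF origin, lacI and λ Exo; these are small partial hits, most likely backbone remnants or incidental matches rather than functional parts.

The payload is a fusion of glutathione S-transferase to the N terminus of Drosophila melanogaster histone H3, generated by PCR and cloned between Sac I and Sal I sites, both of which are retained. Transcription is driven by the Drosophila actin 5C promoter, a strong constitutive promoter in fly cells. The feature table shows the Schistosoma japonicum GST coding sequence followed after a short linker by the H3 open reading frame. The automated annotation labels H3 as the bovine protein, which reflects the extreme conservation of histone H3 rather than a different species of origin. Downstream lies an SV40-derived 3′ cassette containing the small t antigen intron, T antigen fragments and the SV40 polyadenylation signal, which provides splicing and mRNA 3′ end processing.

The GST tag allows the expressed histone to be recovered on glutathione resin or detected with anti-GST antibodies and distinguished from endogenous H3. The associated publication concerns CBP-mediated acetylation of H3 lysine 27 and Polycomb silencing, suggesting use of the construct as a tagged H3 substrate for studying histone modification in S2 cells.
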