Addgene plasmid #182842: pAct-GST-H3
Purpose: A PCR product encoding GST-H3 (Drosophila histone H3) was was inserted into a modified pAct-5c vector by Sac I and Sal I sites. Expression in S2 cells.
Depositing lab: Peter Harte. Depositing organization: Case Western Reserve University. Publication: CBP-mediated acetylation of histone H3 lysine 27 antagonizes Drosophila Polycomb silencing. Tie F, Banerjee R, Stratton CA, Prasad-Sinha J, Stepanik V, Zlobin A, Diaz MO, Scacheri PC, Harte PJ. Development. 2009 Sep;136(18):3131-41. doi: 10.1242/dev.037127. PubMed 19700617.
Backbone
  Vector backbone: pAct5C
  Backbone size w/o insert (bp): 5600
  Total vector size (bp): 7000
  Vector type: Insect Expression
Growth in bacteria
  Bacterial resistance: Ampicillin, 100 μg/mL
  Growth temperature: 37°C
  Growth strain: DH5alpha
  Copy number: High Copy
Gene/Insert
  Gene/Insert name: GST-histone H3 fusion (alt name: GST-H3)
  Species: D. melanogaster (fly)
  Insert size (bp): 1400
  Promoter: Actin5C
  Tag / fusion protein: GST (N terminal on insert)
  Cloning method: Restriction Enzyme; 5′ cloning site Sac I (not destroyed); 3′ cloning site Sal I (not destroyed)
  Sequencing primers: 5′ GAGCTCATGTCCCCTATACTAGGTTAT
Terms and licenses: Academic/Nonprofit Terms; Industry Terms: Not Available to Industry
How to cite: pAct-GST-H3 was a gift from Peter Harte (Addgene plasmid # 182842 ; http://n2t.net/addgene:182842 ; RRID:Addgene_182842)
