>Addgene plasmid #182842 | pAct-GST-H3 | depositor partial sequence | sequence record 360058 | pAct-GST-H3 sequence 408 bps
[408 nt withheld, positions 1-408]
